Addgene plasmid #37521: FLAG-NLRC5
Depositing lab: Thomas Kufer. Depositing organization: Universitaet zu Koeln. Publication: A role for the human nucleotide-binding domain, leucine-rich repeat-containing family member NLRC5 in antiviral responses. Neerincx A, Lautz K, Menning M, Kremmer E, Zigrino P, Hosel M, Buning H, Schwarzenbacher R, Kufer TA. J Biol Chem. 2010 Aug 20;285(34):26223-32. Epub 2010 Jun 10. 10.1074/jbc.M110.109736 PubMed 20538593.
Backbone
  Vector backbone: pCMV-Tag 2b
  Backbone size w/o insert (bp): 4300
  Vector type: Mammalian Expression
  Selectable markers: Neomycin (select with G418)
Growth in bacteria
  Bacterial resistance: Kanamycin, 50 μg/mL
  Growth temperature: 37°C
  Growth strain: DH5alpha
  Copy number: Unknown
Gene/Insert
  Gene/Insert name: NLRC5
  Species: H. sapiens (human)
  Insert size (bp): 5600
  Entrez Gene: NLRC5 (a.k.a. CLR16.1, NOD27, NOD4)
  Promoter: CMV
  Tag / fusion protein: FLAG (N terminal on backbone)
  Cloning method: Restriction Enzyme; 5′ cloning site EcoRV (unknown if destroyed); 3′ cloning site XhoI (unknown if destroyed)
  Sequencing primers: 5′ CMV-F; 3′ SV40pA-R
Terms and licenses: Academic/Nonprofit Terms; Industry Terms: Not Available to Industry
How to cite: FLAG-NLRC5 was a gift from Thomas Kufer (Addgene plasmid # 37521 ; http://n2t.net/addgene:37521 ; RRID:Addgene_37521)
