[The description below was written by a language model from this plasmid's Addgene catalogue record and pLannotate feature annotations shown in this document.]
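Description:
FLAG-NLRC5 is a mammalian expression plasmid of about 9.9 kb, built on the pCMV-Tag 2b backbone and carrying the full-length human NLRC5 coding sequence (also known as NOD27, NOD4 or CLR16.1). The roughly 5.6 kb insert was placed between the EcoRV and XhoI sites of the polylinker, in frame with the FLAG epitope supplied by the backbone, so the protein carries an N-terminal FLAG tag. The annotation software labels this short element as a fragment of 3xFLAG, which fits the single FLAG tag listed in the catalogue entry. Transcription is driven by the human cytomegalovirus immediate early enhancer and promoter and is terminated by an SV40 polyadenylation signal, which is preceded by residual SV40 small t intron and large T sequence. T3 and T7 phage promoters flank the cloning region, with T3 in the sense orientation relative to the insert and T7 pointing back toward it.

The plasmid replicates in E. coli from a high-copy ColE1/pUC-type origin, and an f1 origin is also present for single-stranded DNA production. A single NeoR/KanR gene (Tn5 aminoglycoside phosphotransferase) provides both selections. A bacterial bla promoter drives it for kanamycin resistance in bacteria, and the SV40 enhancer/early promoter, paired with an HSV TK polyadenylation signal, drives it for G418 selection of mammalian cells.

NLRC5 is a nucleotide-binding domain, leucine-rich repeat family member implicated in regulating NF-κB and interferon signalling and in antiviral defence. The associated publication concerns its role in antiviral responses. The construct suits transient or stable overexpression of tagged NLRC5 in mammalian cells, where the FLAG epitope allows detection or immunoprecipitation.
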