Features (pLannotate 1.2.2; 22 found; start..end, strand, type, name):
      2..305     +  enhancer       CMV enhancer: human cytomegalovirus immediate early enhancer
    306..509     +  promoter       CMV promoter: human cytomegalovirus (CMV) immediate early promoter
    555..573     +  promoter       T3 promoter: promoter for bacteriophage T3 RNA polymerase
    586..609     +  misc_feature   MCS (fragment): pBluescript multiple cloning site
    617..641     +  CDS            3xFLAG (fragment): three tandem FLAG® epitope tags
    650..680     +  misc_feature   MCS (fragment): pBluescript multiple cloning site
    680..6277    +  CDS            NLRC5: NLRC5_HUMAN - Also known as NOD27, NOD4. Experimental evidence at protein level: Swiss-Prot protein existence level 1. Probable regulator of the NF-kappa-B and type I interferon signaling pathways. May also regulate the type II interferon signaling pathway. Plays a role in homeostatic control of innate immunity and in antiviral defense mechanisms. From Homo sapiens (Human).
   6281..6301    +  misc_feature   MCS (fragment): pBluescript multiple cloning site
   6341..6359    -  promoter       T7 promoter: promoter for bacteriophage T7 RNA polymerase
   6369..6408    +  CDS            lacZα (fragment): LacZα fragment of β-galactosidase; lacZ fragment
   6418..6473    +  intron         small t intron (fragment): SV40 (simian virus 40) small t antigen intron
   6473..6610    +  CDS            large T antigen (fragment): large T antigen from SV40 (simian virus 40)
   6633..6754    +  polyA_signal   SV40 poly(A) signal: SV40 polyadenylation signal
   6788..7216    -  rep_origin     f1 ori (sequence partly withheld): f1 bacteriophage origin of replication; arrow indicates direction of (+) strand synthesis
   7243..7345    +  promoter       AmpR promoter: bla
   7349..7706    +  promoter       SV40 promoter: SV40 enhancer and early promoter
   7741..8535    +  CDS            NeoR/KanR: aminoglycoside phosphotransferase from Tn5; aph(3')-II (or nptII); confers resistance to neomycin, kanamycin, and G418 (Geneticin®)
   8556..8708    +  CDS            ble (fragment): BLE_KLEPN - Experimental evidence at protein level: Swiss-Prot protein existence level 1. Binding protein with a strong affinity to the bleomycin family of antibiotics. Binds to CL990; an antimitotic-antibiotic compound. From Klebsiella pneumoniae.
   8767..8814    +  polyA_signal   HSV TK poly(A) signal: herpes simplex virus thymidine kinase polyadenylation signal (Cole and Stacy, 1985)
   8905..8921    -  polyA_signal   bGH poly(A) signal (fragment): bovine growth hormone polyadenylation signal
   9143..9731    +  rep_origin     ori: high-copy-number ColE1/pMB1/pBR322/pUC origin of replication
   9846..9904    +  enhancer       CMV enhancer (fragment): human cytomegalovirus immediate early enhancer
>Addgene plasmid #37521 | FLAG-NLRC5 | addgene full sequence | sequence record 266822 | Addgene NGS Result
GCGTTACATAACTTACGGTAAATGGCCCGCCTGGCTGACCGCCCAACGACCCCCGCCCATTGACGTCAAT
AATGACGTATGTTCCCATAGTAACGCCAATAGGGACTTTCCATTGACGTCAATGGGTGGAGTATTTACGG
TAAACTGCCCACTTGGCAGTACATCAAGTGTATCATATGCCAAGTACGCCCCCTATTGACGTCAATGACG
GTAAATGGCCCGCCTGGCATTATGCCCAGTACATGACCTTATGGGACTTTCCTACTTGGCAGTACATCTA
CGTATTAGTCATCGCTATTACCATGGTGATGCGGTTTTGGCAGTACATCAATGGGCGTGGATAGCGGTTT
GACTCACGGGGATTTCCAAGTCTCCACCCCATTGACGTCAATGGGAGTTTGTTTTGGCACCAAAATCAAC
GGGACTTTCCAAAATGTCGTAACAACTCCGCCCCATTGACGCAAATGGGCGGTAGGCGTGTACGGTGGGA
GGTCTATATAAGCAGAGCTGGTTTAGTGAACCGTCAGATCCGCTAGCGATTACGCCAAGCTCGAAATTAA
CCCTCACTAAAGGGAACAAAAGCTGGAGCTCCACCGCGGTGGCGGCCGCCACCATGGATTACAAGGATGA
CGACGATAAGAGCCCGGGCGGATCCCCCGGGCTGCAGGAATTCGATATCATGGACCCCGTTGGCCTCCAG
CTCGGCAACAAGAACCTGTGGAGCTGTCTTGTGAGGCTGCTCACCAAAGACCCAGAATGGCTGAACGCCA
AGATGAAGTTCTTCCTCCCCAACACGGACCTGGATTCCAGGAACGAGACCTTGGACCCTGAACAGAGAGT
CATCCTGCAACTCAACAAGCTGCATGTCCAGGGTTCGGACACCTGGCAGTCTTTCATTCATTGTGTGTGC
ATGCAGCTGGAGGTGCCTCTGGACCTGGAGGTGCTGCTGCTGAGTACTTTTGGCTATGATGATGGGTTCA
CCAGCCAGCTGGGAGCTGAGGGGAAAAGCCAACCTGAATCTCAGCTCCACCATGGCCTGAAGCGCCCACA
TCAGAGCTGTGGGTCCTCACCCCGCCGGAAGCAGTGCAAGAAGCAGCAGCTAGAGTTGGCCAAGAAGTAC
CTGCAGCTCCTGCGGACCTCTGCCCAGCAGCGCTACAGGAGCCAAATCCCTGGGTCAGGGCAGCCCCACG
CCTTCCACCAGGTCTATGTCCCTCCAATCCTGCGCCGGGCCACAGCATCCTTAGACACTCCGGAGGGGGC
CATTATGGGGGACGTCAAGGTGGAAGATGGTGCTGACGTGAGCATCTCGGACCTCTTCAACACCAGGGTT
AACAAGGGCCCGAGGGTGACCGTGCTTTTGGGGAAGGCTGGCATGGGCAAGACCACGCTGGCCCACCGGC
TCTGCCAGAAGTGGGCAGAGGGCCATCTGAACTGTTTCCAGGCCCTGTTCCTTTTTGAATTCCGCCAGCT
CAACTTGATCACGAGGTTCCTGACACCGTCCGAGCTCCTTTTTGATCTGTACCTGAGCCCTGAATCGGAC
CACGACACTGTCTTCCAGTACCTGGAGAAGAACGCTGACCAAGTCCTGCTGATCTTTGATGGGCTAGATG
AGGCCCTCCAGCCTATGGGTCCTGATGGCCCAGGCCCAGTCCTCACCCTTTTCTCCCATCTCTGCAATGG
GACCCTCCTGCCTGGCTGCCGGGTGATGGCTACCTCCCGTCCAGGGAAGCTGCCTGCCTGCCTGCCTGCA
GAGGCAGCCATGGTCCACATGTTGGGCTTTGATGGGCCACGGGTGGAAGAATATGTGAATCACTTCTTCA
GCGCCCAGCCATCGCGGGAGGGGGCCCTGGTGGAGTTACAGACAAATGGACGTCTCCGAAGCCTGTGTGC
GGTGCCCGCACTGTGCCAAGTCGCCTGTCTTTGCCTCCACCATCTGCTTCCTGACCACGCCCCAGGCCAG
TCTGTGGCCCTCCTGCCCAACATGACTCAGCTCTATATGCAGATGGTGCTCGCCCTCAGCCCCCCTGGGC
ACTTGCCCACCTCGTCCCTACTGGACCTGGGGGAGGTGGCCCTGAGGGGCCTGGAGACAGGGAAGGTTAT
CTTCTATGCAAAAGATATTGCTCCACCCTTGATAGCTTTTGGGGCCACTCACAGCCTGCTGACTTCCTTC
TGCGTCTGCACAGGCCCTGGGCACCAGCAGACAGGCTATGCTTTCACCCACCTCAGCCTGCAGGAGTTTC
TTGCTGCCCTGCACCTGATGGCCAGCCCCAAGGTGAACAAAGACACACTTACCCAGTATGTTACCCTCCA
TTCCCGCTGGGTACAGCGGACCAAAGCTAGACTGGGCCTCTCAGACCACCTCCCCACCTTCCTGGCGGGC
CTGGCATCCTGCACCTGCCGCCCCTTCCTTAGCCACCTGGCGCAGGGCAATGAGGACTGTGTGGGTGCCA
AGCAGGCTGCTGTAGTGCAGGTGTTGAAGAAGTTGGCCACCCGCAAGCTCACAGGGCCAAAGGTTGTAGA
GCTGTGTCACTGTGTGGATGAGACACAGGAGCCTGAGCTGGCCAGTCTCACCGCACAAAGCCTCCCCTAT
CAACTGCCCTTCCACAATTTCCCACTGACCTGCACCGACCTGGCCACCCTGACCAACATCCTAGAGCACA
GGGAGGCCCCCATCCACCTGGATTTTGATGGCTGTCCCCTGGAGCCCCACTGCCCTGAGGCTCTGGTAGG
CTGTGGGCAGATAGAGAATCTCAGCTTTAAGAGCAGGAAGTGTGGGGATGCCTTTGCAGAAGCCCTCTCC
AGGAGCTTGCCGACAATGGGGAGGCTGCAGATGCTGGGGTTAGCAGGAAGTAAAATCACTGCCCGAGGCA
TCAGCCACCTGGTGAAAGCTTTGCCTCTCTGTCCACAGCTGAAAGAAGTCAGTTTTCGGGACAACCAGCT
CAGTGACCAGGTGGTGCTGAACATTGTGGAGGTTCTCCCTCACCTACCACGGCTCCGGAAGCTTGACCTG
AGCAGCAACAGCATCTGCGTGTCAACCCTACTCTGCTTGGCAAGGGTGGCAGTCACGTGTCCTACCGTCA
GGATGCTTCAGGCCAGGGAGGCGGACCTCATCTTCCTTCTTTCCCCGCCCACAGAGACAACTGCAGAGCT
ACAAAGAGCTCCAGACCTGCAGGAAAGTGACGGCCAGAGGAAAGGGGCTCAGAGCAGAAGCTTGACGCTC
AGGCTGCAGAAGTGTCAGCTCCAGGTCCACGATGCGGAGGCCCTCATAGCCCTGCTCCAGGAAGGCCCTC
ACCTGGAGGAAGTGGACCTCTCAGGGAACCAGCTGGAAGATGAAGGCTGTCGGCTGATGGCAGAGGCTGC
ATCCCAGCTGCACATCGCCAGGAAGCTGGACCTCAGCGACAACGGGCTTTCTGTGGCCGGGGTGCATTGT
GTGCTGAGGGCCGTGAGTGCGTGCTGGACCCTGGCAGAGCTGCACATCAGCCTGCAGCACAAAACTGTGA
TCTTCATGTTTGCCCAGGAGCCAGAGGAGCAGAAGGGGCCCCAGGAGAGGGCTGCATTTCTTGACAGCCT
CATGCTCCAGATGCCCTCTGAGCTGCCTCTGAGCTCCCGAAGGATGAGGCTGACACATTGTGGCCTCCAA
GAAAAGCACCTAGAGCAGCTCTGCAAGGCTCTGGGAGGAAGCTGCCACCTCGGTCACCTCCACCTCGACT
TCTCAGGCAATGCTCTGGGGGATGAAGGTGCAGCCCGGCTGGCTCAGCTGCTCCCAGGGCTGGGAGCTCT
GCAGTCCTTGAACCTCAGTGAGAACGGTTTGTCCCTGGATGCCGTGTTGGGTTTGGTTCGGTGCTTCTCC
ACTCTGCAGTGGCTCTTCCGCTTGGACATCAGCTTTGAAAGCCAACACATCCTCCTGAGAGGGGACAAGA
CAAGCAGGGATATGTGGGCCACTGGATCTTTGCCAGACTTCCCAGCTGCAGCCAAGTTCTTAGGGTTCCG
TCAGCGCTGCATCCCCAGGAGCCTCTGCCTCAGTGAGTGTCCTCTGGAGCCCCCAAGCCTCACCCGCCTC
TGTGCCACTCTGAAGGACTGCCCGGGACCCCTGGAACTGCAATTGTCCTGTGAGTTCCTGAGTGACCAGA
GCCTGGAGACTCTACTGGACTGCTTACCTCAACTCCCTCAGCTGAGCCTGCTGCAGCTGAGCCAGACGGG
ACTGTCCCCGAAAAGCCCCTTCCTGCTGGCCAACACCTTAAGCCTGTGTCCACGGGTTAAAAAGGTGGAT
CTCAGGTCCCTGCACCATGCAACTTTGCACTTCAGATCCAACGAGGAGGAGGAAGGCGTGTGCTGTGGCA
GGTTCACAGGCTGCAGCCTCAGCCAGGAGCACGTAGAGTCACTCTGCTGGTTGCTGAGCAAGTGTAAAGA
CCTCAGCCAGGTGGATCTCTCAGCAAACCTGCTGGGCGACAGCGGACTCAGATGCCTTCTGGAATGTCTG
CCGCAGGTGCCCATCTCCGGTTTGCTTGATCTGAGTCACAACAGCATTTCTCAGGAAAGTGCCCTGTACC
TGCTGGAGACACTGCCCTCCTGCCCACGTGTCCGGGAGGCCTCAGTGAACCTGGGCTCTGAGCAGAGCTT
CCGGATTCACTTCTCCAGAGAGGACCAGGCTGGGAAGACACTCAGGCTAAGTGAGTGCAGCTTCCGGCCA
GAGCACGTGTCCAGGCTGGCCACCGGCTTGAGCAAGTCCCTGCAGCTGACGGAGCTCACGCTGACCCAGT
GCTGCCTGGGCCAGAAGCAGCTGGCCATCCTCCTGAGCTTGGTGGGGCGACCCGCAGGGCTGTTCAGCCT
CAGGGTGCAGGAGCCGTGGGCGGACAGAGCCAGGGTTCTCTCCCTGTTAGAAGTCTGCGCCCAGGCCTCA
GGCAGTGTCACTGAAATCAGCATCTCCGAGACCCAGCAGCAGCTCTGTGTCCAGCTGGAATTTCCTCGCC
AGGAAGAGAATCCAGAAGCTGTGGCACTCAGGTTGGCTCACTGTGACCTTGGAGCCCACCACAGCCTTCT
TGTCGGGCAGCTGATGGAGACATGTGCCAGGCTGCAGCAGCTCAGCTTGTCTCAGGTTAACCTCTGTGAG
GACGATGATGCCAGTTCCCTGCTGCTGCAGAGCCTCCTGCTGTCCCTCTCTGAGCTGAAGACATTTCGGC
TGACCTCCAGCTGTGTGAGCACCGAGGGCCTCGCCCACCTGGCATCTGGTCTGGGCCACTGCCACCACTT
GGAGGAGCTGGACTTGTCTAACAATCAATTTGATGAGGAGGGCACCAAGGCGCTGATGAGGGCCCTTGAG
GGGAAATGGATGCTAAAGAGGCTGGACCTCAGTCACCTTCTGCTGAACAGCTCCACCTTGGCCTTGCTTA
CTCACAGACTAAGCCAGATGACCTGCCTGCAGAGCCTCAGACTGAACAGGAACAGTATCGGTGATGTCGG
TTGCTGCCACCTTTCTGAGGCTCTCAGGGCTGCCACCAGCCTAGAGGAGCTGGACTTGAGCCACAACCAG
ATTGGAGACGCTGGTGTCCAGCACTTAGCTACCATCCTGCCTGGGCTGCCAGAGCTCAGGAAGATAGACC
TCTCAGGGAATAGCATCAGCTCAGCCGGGGGAGTGCAGTTGGCAGAGTCTCTCGTTCTTTGCAGGCGCCT
GGAGGAGTTGATGCTTGGCTGCAATGCCCTGGGGGATCCCACAGCCCTGGGGCTGGCTCAGGAGCTGCCC
CAGCACCTGAGGGTCCTACACCTACCATTCAGCCATCTGGGCCCAGGTGGGGCCCTGAGCCTGGCCCAGG
CCCTGGATGGATCCCCCCATTTGGAAGAGATCAGCTTGGCGGAAAACAACCTGGCTGGAGGGGTCCTGCG
TTTCTGTATGGAGCTCCCGCTGCTCAGACAGATAGACCTGGTTTCCTGTAAGATTGACAACCAGACTGCC
AAGCTCCTCACCTCCAGCTTCACGAGCTGCCCTGCCCTGGAAGTAATCTTGCTGTCCTGGAATCTCCTCG
GGGATGAGGCAGCTGCCGAGCTGGCCCAGGTGCTGCCGCAGATGGGCCGGCTGAAGAGAGTGGACCTGGA
GAAGAATCAGATCACAGCTTTGGGGGCCTGGCTCCTGGCTGAAGGACTGGCCCAGGGGTCTAGCATCCAA
GTCATCCGCCTCTGGAATAACCCCATTCCCTGCGACATGGCCCAGCACCTGAAGAGCCAGGAGCCCAGGC
TGGACTTTGCCTTCTTTGACAACCAGCCCCAGGCCCCTTGGGGTACTTGACTCGAGGGGGGGCCCGGTAC
CTTAATTAATTAAGGTACCAGGTAAGTGTACCCAATTCGCCCTATAGTGAGTCGTATTACAATTCACTCG
ATCGCCCTTCCCAACAGTTGCGCAGCCTGAATGGCGAATGGAGATCCAATTTTTAAGTGTATAATGTGTT
AAACTACTGATTCTAATTGTTTGTGTATTTTAGATTCACAGTCCCAAGGCTCATTTCAGGCCCCTCAGTC
CTCACAGTCTGTTCATGATCATAATCAGCCATACCACATTTGTAGAGGTTTTACTTGCTTTAAAAAACCT
CCCACACCTCCCCCTGAACCTGAAACATAAAATGAATGCAATTGTTGTTGTTAACTTGTTTATTGCAGCT
TATAATGGTTACAAATAAAGCAATAGCATCACAAATTTCACAAATAAAGCATTTTTTTCACTGCATTCTA
GTTGTGGTTTGTCCAAACTCATCAATGTATCTTAACGCGTAAATTGTAAGCGTTAATATTTTGTTAAAAT
TCGCGTTAAATTTTTGTTAAATCAGCTCATTTTTTAACCAATAGGCCGAAATCGGCAAAATCCCTTATAA
ATCAAAAGAATAGACCGAGATAGGGT
[37 nt withheld, positions 6887-6923]
AAAGAACGTGGACTCCAACGTCAAAGG
[49 nt withheld, positions 6951-6999]
T
[91 nt withheld, positions 7001-7091]
G
[124 nt withheld, positions 7093-7216]
CAGGTGGCACTTTTCGGGGAAATGTGCGCGGAACCCCTATTTGTTTATTTTTCTAAATACATTCAAATAT
GTATCCGCTCATGAGACAATAACCCTGATAAATGCTTCAATAATATTGAAAAAGGAAGAATCCTGAGGCG
GAAAGAACCAGCTGTGGAATGTGTGTCAGTTAGGGTGTGGAAAGTCCCCAGGCTCCCCAGCAGGCAGAAG
TATGCAAAGCATGCATCTCAATTAGTCAGCAACCAGGTGTGGAAAGTCCCCAGGCTCCCCAGCAGGCAGA
AGTATGCAAAGCATGCATCTCAATTAGTCAGCAACCATAGTCCCGCCCCTAACTCCGCCCATCCCGCCCC
TAACTCCGCCCAGTTCCGCCCATTCTCCGCCCCATGGCTGACTAATTTTTTTTATTTATGCAGAGGCCGA
GGCCGCCTCGGCCTCTGAGCTATTCCAGAAGTAGTGAGGAGGCTTTTTTGGAGGCCTAGGCTTTTGCAAA
GATCGATCAAGAGACAGGATGAGGATCGTTTCGCATGATTGAACAAGATGGATTGCACGCAGGTTCTCCG
GCCGCTTGGGTGGAGAGGCTATTCGGCTATGACTGGGCACAACAGACAATCGGCTGCTCTGATGCCGCCG
TGTTCCGGCTGTCAGCGCAGGGGCGCCCGGTTCTTTTTGTCAAGACCGACCTGTCCGGTGCCCTGAATGA
ACTGCAAGACGAGGCAGCGCGGCTATCGTGGCTGGCCACGACGGGCGTTCCTTGCGCAGCTGTGCTCGAC
GTTGTCACTGAAGCGGGAAGGGACTGGCTGCTATTGGGCGAAGTGCCGGGGCAGGATCTCCTGTCATCTC
ACCTTGCTCCTGCCGAGAAAGTATCCATCATGGCTGATGCAATGCGGCGGCTGCATACGCTTGATCCGGC
TACCTGCCCATTCGACCACCAAGCGAAACATCGCATCGAGCGAGCACGTACTCGGATGGAAGCCGGTCTT
GTCGATCAGGATGATCTGGACGAAGAACATCAGGGGCTCGCGCCAGCCGAACTGTTCGCCAGGCTCAAGG
CGAGCATGCCCGACGGCGAGGATCTCGTCGTGACCCATGGCGATGCCTGCTTGCCGAATATCATGGTGGA
AAATGGCCGCTTTTCTGGATTCATCGACTGTGGCCGGCTGGGTGTGGCGGACCGCTATCAGGACATAGCG
TTGGCTACCCGTGATATTGCTGAAGAACTTGGCGGCGAATGGGCTGACCGCTTCCTCGTGCTTTACGGTA
TCGCCGCTCCCGATTCGCAGCGCATCGCCTTCTATCGCCTTCTTGACGAGTTCTTCTGAGCGGGACTCTG
GGGTTCGAAATGACCGACCAAGCGACGCCCAACCTGCCATCACGAGATTTCGATTCCACCGCCGCCTTCT
ATGAAAGGTTGGGCTTCGGAATCGTTTTCCGGGACGCCGGCTGGATGATCCTCCAGCGCGGGGATCTCAT
GCTGGAGTTCTTCGCCCACCCTAGGGGGAGGCTAACTGAAACACGGAAGGAGACAATACCGGAAGGAACC
CGCGCTATGACGGCAATAAAAAGACAGAATAAAACGCACGGTGTTGGGTCGTTTGTTCATAAACGCGGGG
TTCGGTCCCAGGGCTGGCACTCTGTCGATACCCCACCGAGACCCCATTGGGGCCAATACGCCCGCGTTTC
TTCCTTTTCCCCACCCCACCCCCCAAGTTCGGGTGAAGGCCCAGGGCTCGCAGCCAACGTCGGGGCGGCA
GGCCCTGCCATAGCCTCAGGTTACTCATATATACTTTAGATTGATTTAAAACTTCATTTTTAATTTAAAA
GGATCTAGGTGAAGATCCTTTTTGATAATCTCATGACCAAAATCCCTTAACGTGAGTTTTCGTTCCACTG
AGCGTCAGACCCCGTAGAAAAGATCAAAGGATCTTCTTGAGATCCTTTTTTTCTGCGCGTAATCTGCTGC
TTGCAAACAAAAAAACCACCGCTACCAGCGGTGGTTTGTTTGCCGGATCAAGAGCTACCAACTCTTTTTC
CGAAGGTAACTGGCTTCAGCAGAGCGCAGATACCAAATACTGTTCTTCTAGTGTAGCCGTAGTTAGGCCA
CCACTTCAAGAACTCTGTAGCACCGCCTACATACCTCGCTCTGCTAATCCTGTTACCAGTGGCTGCTGCC
AGTGGCGATAAGTCGTGTCTTACCGGGTTGGACTCAAGACGATAGTTACCGGATAAGGCGCAGCGGTCGG
GCTGAACGGGGGGTTCGTGCACACAGCCCAGCTTGGAGCGAACGACCTACACCGAACTGAGATACCTACA
GCGTGAGCTATGAGAAAGCGCCACGCTTCCCGAAGGGAGAAAGGCGGACAGGTATCCGGTAAGCGGCAGG
GTCGGAACAGGAGAGCGCACGAGGGAGCTTCCAGGGGGAAACGCCTGGTATCTTTATAGTCCTGTCGGGT
TTCGCCACCTCTGACTTGAGCGTCGATTTTTGTGATGCTCGTCAGGGGGGCGGAGCCTATGGAAAAACGC
CAGCAACGCGGCCTTTTTACGGTTCCTGGCCTTTTGCTGGCCTTTTGCTCACATGTTCTTTCCTGCGTTA
TCCCCTGATTCTGTGGATAACCGTATTACCGCCATGCATTAGTTATTAATAGTAATCAATTACGGGGTCA
TTAGTTCATAGCCCATATATGGAGTTCC
