>Addgene plasmid #37521 | FLAG-NLRC5 | addgene partial sequence | sequence record 51036 | CMV-F 5'-CGCAAATGGGCGGTAGGCGTG-3'
GCTCGAAATTAACCCCTCANTAAAGGGAACAAAAGCTGGAGCTCCACCGCGGTGGCGGCCGCCACCATGG
ATTACAAGGATGACGACGATAAGAGCCCGGGCGGATCCCCCGGGCTGCAGGAATTCGATATCATGGACCC
CGTTGGCCTCCAGCTCGGCAACAAGAACCTGTGGAGCTGTCTTGTGAGGCTGCTCACCAAAGACCCAGAA
TGGCTGAACGCCAAGATGAAGTTCTTCCTCCCCAACACGGACCTGGATTCCAGGAACGAGACCTTGGACC
CTGAACAGAGAGTCATCCTGCAACTCAACAAGCTGCATGTCCAGGGTTCGGACACCTGGCAGTCTTTCAT
TCATTGTGTGTGCATGCAGCTGGAGGTGCCTCTGGACCTGGAGGTGCTGCTGCTGAGTACTTTTGGCTAT
GATGATGGGTTCACCAGCCAGCTGGGAGCTGAGGGGAAAAGCCAACCTGAATCTCAGCTCCACCATGGCC
TGAAGCGCCCACATCAGAGCTGTGGGTCCTCACCCCGCCGGAAGCAGTGCAAGAAGCAGCAGCTAGAGTT
GGCCAAGAAGTACCTGCAGCTCCTGCGGACCTCTGCCCAGCAGCGCTACAGGAGCCAAATCCCTGGGTCA
GGGCAGCCCCACGCCTTCCACCAGGTCTATGTCCCTCCAATCCTGCGCCGGGCCACAGCATCCTTAGACA
CTCCGGAGGGGGCCATTATGGGGGACGTCAAGGTGGAAGATGGTGCTGACGTGAGCATCTCGGACCTCTT
CAACACCAGGGTTAACAAGGGCCC
